Addgene plasmid #159842: pSEM264 - pDESTR4-R3 mosTI Pmlc-2_GFP target
Purpose: Single copy or array insertion by MosTI using split Pmlc-2 GFP selection
Depositing lab: Christian Froekjaer-Jensen. Depositing organization: King Abdullah University of Science and Technology (KAUST). Publication: Modular safe-harbor transgene insertion (MosTI) for targeted single-copy and extrachromosomal array integration in C. elegans. El Mouridi S, Alkhaldi F, Frokjaer-Jensen C. G3 (Bethesda). 2022 Jul 28. pii: 6651068. doi: 10.1093/g3journal/jkac184. PubMed 35900171.
Backbone
  Vector backbone: pTwist+Amp+High+Copy
  Vector type: Worm Expression
Growth in bacteria
  Bacterial resistance: Chloramphenicol and Ampicillin, 25 & 100 μg/mL
  Growth temperature: 37°C
  Growth strain: ccdB Survival
  Copy number: High Copy
Gene/Insert
  Gene/Insert name: pDESTR4-R3 mosTI Pmlc-2_GFP target
  Species: C. elegans (nematode)
  Mutation: Not applicable
  Cloning method: Restriction Enzyme; 5′ cloning site Unknown (unknown if destroyed)
Terms and licenses: Academic/Nonprofit Terms; Industry Terms: Not Available to Industry
Depositor comments: See www.wormbuilder.org for more information. Please visit https://www.biorxiv.org/content/10.1101/2022.04.19.488726v3 for bioRxiv preprint.
How to cite: pSEM264 - pDESTR4-R3 mosTI Pmlc-2_GFP target was a gift from Christian Froekjaer-Jensen (Addgene plasmid # 159842 ; http://n2t.net/addgene:159842 ; RRID:Addgene_159842)
