[The description below was written by a language model from this plasmid's Addgene catalogue record and pLannotate feature annotations shown in this document.]
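Description:
pSEM264 is a MultiSite Gateway destination vector (pDESTR4-R3 format) for C. elegans transgenesis with the MosTI (modular safe-harbor transgene insertion) system. It is built on the high-copy pTwist Amp backbone. A ColE1/pUC-type origin supports replication in E. coli, and an AmpR (β-lactamase) gene with its own promoter provides ampicillin selection. The annotated sequence is about 4.9 kb.

The Gateway cassette lies between attR-type recombination sites. The name indicates these are attR4 and attR3, although the automated annotation labels the first one attR1/attB4. The cassette carries the ccdB gyrase toxin, a ccdA fragment and a chloramphenicol acetyltransferase gene. Because of ccdB, the empty vector must be propagated in a ccdB-tolerant strain, under combined chloramphenicol and ampicillin selection. An LR reaction replaces the cassette with the user's promoter, gene and 3′ UTR entry clones, and ccdB then counter-selects unrecombined plasmid in standard strains.

Next to the cassette are a partial GFP coding sequence fused to a short egl-13 fragment and a loxP site. The egl-13 piece is commonly used as a nuclear localisation signal in worms, though the record does not state that role here. The partial GFP fits the recorded "split Pmlc-2 GFP" selection. Presumably the plasmid supplies only part of the marker, and the Pmlc-2::GFP gene is completed only by correct repair at a matching genomic landing site, so that integrants fluoresce. The table does not annotate a Pmlc-2 promoter or the homology regions. The loxP site could allow Cre-mediated excision, but this is not stated either. The stated use is single-copy transgene insertion or extrachromosomal array integration at MosTI safe-harbor sites.
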