Features (pLannotate 1.2.2; 16 found; start..end, strand, type, name):
     70..510     +  CDS            GFP (fragment): GFP_AEQVI - Experimental evidence at protein level: Swiss-Prot protein existence level 1. Energy-transfer acceptor. Its role is to transduce the blue chemiluminescence of the protein aequorin into green fluorescent light by energy transfer. Fluoresces in vivo upon receiving energy from the Ca(2+)-activated photoprotein aequorin. From Aequorea victoria (Water jellyfish) (Mesonema victoria).
    511..582     +  CDS            egl-13 (fragment): EGL13_CAEEL - Also known as cog-2 From Caenorhabditis elegans.
    627..660     +  protein_bind   loxP: Cre-mediated recombination occurs in the 8-bp core sequence (GCATACAT). Cre recombinase
    699..719     +  protein_bind   attB4: mutant version of attB; core recombination site for the Gateway® BP reaction BP Clonase™
    703..822     +  protein_bind   attR1: mutant version of attR; recombination site for the Gateway® LR reaction LR Clonase™
    863..1168    -  CDS            ccdB: CcdB, a bacterial toxin that poisons DNA gyrase; ccdB; Plasmids containing the ccdB gene cannot be propagated in standard E. coli strains.
   1173..1331    -  CDS            ccdA (fragment): CCDA_ECO57 - Also known as H, letA. Experimental evidence at protein level: Swiss-Prot protein existence level 1. Antitoxin component of a type II toxin-antitoxin (TA) system which inhibits the post-segregational killing (PSK) of plasmid-free cells, also referred to as a plasmid addiction system. Binds to and blocks the activity of CcdB; will also remove bound CcdB protein from the CcdB-GyrA complex by forming a CcdA-CcdB complex, a process termed rejuvenation. Functions as a transcriptional corepressor for the ccdAB operon, repression also requires CcdB (By similarity). From Escherichia coli
   1489..2170    -  CDS            CmR (fragment): chloramphenicol acetyltransferase confers resistance to chloramphenicol
   2171..2200    -  promoter       cat promoter (fragment): promoter of the E. coli cat gene encoding chloramphenicol acetyltransferase
   2224..2254    -  promoter       lac UV5 promoter: E. coli lac promoter with an "up" mutation
   2279..2402    -  protein_bind   attR3: mutant version of attR; recombination site for the Gateway® LR reaction LR Clonase™
   2993..3581    -  rep_origin     ori: high-copy-number ColE1/pMB1/pBR322/pUC origin of replication
   3698..3722    -  protein_bind   attB1: mutant version of attB; recombination site for the Gateway® BP reaction BP Clonase™
   3822..4682    -  CDS            AmpR: β-lactamase; bla; confers resistance to ampicillin, carbenicillin, and related antibiotics
   4683..4787    -  promoter       AmpR promoter: bla
   4874..17      -  CDS            lacZα (fragment) (across the origin): LacZα fragment of β-galactosidase; lacZ fragment
>Addgene plasmid #159842 | pSEM264 - pDESTR4-R3 mosTI Pmlc-2_GFP target | addgene full sequence | sequence record 326153 | Addgene NGS Result
GTAAAACGACGGCCAGTCATGCATAATCCGCACGCATCTGGAATAAGGAAGTGCCATTCCGCCTGACCTA
ACTATAATTCCCATAATGTCTATATCATGGCCGACAAGCAAAAGAATGGAATCAAAGTCAACTTCAAGAT
AAGACATAATATAGAGGACGGCTCTGTCCAGCTGGCCGACCATTACCAGCAGAACACCCCGATTGGAGAT
GGTCCGGTCCTTCTTCCAGACAATCACTATCTTAGTACGCAAAGTGCTCTCTCGAAAGGTAAGTTTTCAA
AAAATTAAGATTCAGTTATGGGCCAGACACATCCTATTCTTTTCAGGCTTTCCCTATCCAAAACGCTCGT
TCGAGTGTTTCAGTTCGGTATGTCGAGGCGTTACCGGACGGAAAATATTTAAAATAAAATCCTCGTCATT
TCAGATCCTAACGAGAAGCGTGACCATATGGTTCTCTTAGAGTTTGTAACCGCCGCTGGCATAACACACG
GTATGGATGAGCTGTACAAATCACGAAGAAGAAAGGCTAACCCTACTAAATTGTCGGAGAACGCAAAAAA
GTTGGCGAAAGAAGTTGAGAACTAGTCTGTTCGTTGTTCCAATAAATTGTTATTGTTCCCTATTTGATAA
CTTCGTATAGCATACATTATACGAAGTTATTGCCATAGCATGGCCTTTGCAGGATTACGCCAAGCTATCA
ACTTTGTATAGAAAAGTTGAACGAGAAACGTAAAATGATATAAATATCAATATATTAAATTAGATTTTGC
ATAAAAAACAGACTACATAATACTGTAAAACACAACATATCCAGTCACTATGGTCGACCTGCAGACTGGC
TGTGTATAAGGGAGCCTGACATTTATATTCCCCAGAACATCAGGTTAATGGCGTTTTTGATGTCATTTTC
GCGGTGGCTGAGATCAGCCACTTCTTCCCCGATAACGGATACCGGCACACTGGCCATATCGGTGGTCATC
ATGCGCCAGCTTTCATCCCCGATATGCACCACCGGGTAAAGTTCACGGGGGACTTTATCTGACAGCAGAC
GTGCACTGGCCAGGGGGATCACCATCCGTCGCCCGGGCGTGTCAATAATATCACTCTGTACATCCACAAA
CAGACGATAACGGCTCTCTCTTTTATAGGTGTAAACCTTAAACTGCATTTCACCAGCCCCTGTTCTCGTC
GGCAAAAGAGCCGTTCATTTCAATAAACCGGGCGACCTCAGCCATCCCTTCCTGATTTTCCGCTTTCCAG
CGTTCGGCACGCAGACGACGGGCTTCATTCTGCATGGTTGTGCTTACCGAACCGGAGATATTGACATCAT
ATATGCCTTGAGCAACTGATAGCTGTCGCTGTCAACTGTCACTGTAATACGCTGCTTCATAGCATACCTC
TTTTTGACATACTTCGGGTATACATATCAGTATATATTCTTATACCGCAAAAATCAGCGCGCAAAATACG
CATACTGTTATCTGGCTTTTAGTAAGCCGGATCCTCTAGATTACGCCCCCGCCTGCCACTCATCGCAGTA
CTGTTGTAATTCATTAAGCATTCTGCCGACATGGAAGCCATCACAAACGGCATGATGAACCTGAATCGCC
AGCGGCATCAGCACCTTGTCGCCTTGCGTATAATATTTGCCCATGGTGAAAACGGGGGCGAAGAAGTTGT
CCATATTGGCCACGTTTAAATCAAAACTGGTGAAACTCACCCAGGGATTGGCTGAGACGAAAAACATATT
CTCAATAAACCCTTTAGGGAAATAGGCCAGGTTTTCACCGTAACACGCCACATCTTGCGAATATATGTGT
AGAAACTGCCGGAAATCGTCGTGGTATTCACTCCAGAGCGATGAAAACGTTTCAGTTTGCTCATGGAAAA
CGGTGTAACAAGGGTGAACACTATCCCATATCACCAGCTCACCGTCTTTCATTGCCATACGGAATTCCGG
ATGAGCATTCATCAGGCGGGCAAGAATGTGAATAAAGGCCGGATAAAACTTGTGCTTATTTTTCTTTACG
GTCTTTAAAAAGGCCGTAATATCCAGCTGAACGGTCTGGTTATAGGTACATTGAGCAACTGACTGAAATG
CCTCAAAATGTTCTTTACGATGCCATTGGGACATATCAACGGTGGTATATCCAGTGATTTTTTTCTCCAT
TTTAGCTTCCTTAGCTCCTGAAAATCTCGACGGATCCTAACTCAAAATCCACACATTATACGAGCCGGAA
GCATAAAGTGTAAAGCCTGGGGTGCCTAATGCGGCCGCCATAGTGACTGGATATGTTGTGTTTTACAGTA
TTATGTAGTCTGTTTTTTATGCAAAATCTAATTTAATATATTGATATTTATATCATTTTACGTTTCTCGT
TCAACTTTATTATACATAGTTGATAATTCCCTCTGACACATGCAGCTCGAGCTGGCGGGAGCACGTGGTC
AGGAAACGGAGAATCTGTGCGGCAATGTCTTATCATTTGAAACGCGCCGTATCGATGCTGACATCATGCG
GCTCCCGTGTTAGTCGAGAAGATGGGTACGGGCCTTTATTCATCCAACACTCTACGGCTTCTTCAAGAGC
TAGTAGGGCACCCTGTAGTTGGAAAGGGATTATTTCGTATGGCGAGCCCATACCGTCTTTCTTGCGGAAG
CTTAACACGATAGGAAGTTGGATAGTTTCGAACGATGGTTCCATACGGAACGCTGTCTCAAGGATGAGTC
TGACGGAGTGTAACTCGAAGGCTAGGTGGAGGCTCAGTGATGATAAGTCTGCGATGGTGGATGCATGTGT
CATGGTCATAGCTGTTTCCTGTGTGAAATTGTTATCCGCTCAGAGGGCACAATCCTATTCCGCGCTATCC
GACAATCTCCAAGACATTAGGTGGAGTTCAGTTCGGCGTATGGCATATGTCGCTGGAAAGAACATGTGAG
CAAAAGGCCAGCAAAAGGCCAGGAACCGTAAAAAGGCCGCGTTGCTGGCGTTTTTCCATAGGCTCCGCCC
CCCTGACGAGCATCACAAAAATCGACGCTCAAGTCAGAGGTGGCGAAACCCGACAGGACTATAAAGATAC
CAGGCGTTTCCCCCTGGAAGCTCCCTCGTGCGCTCTCCTGTTCCGACCCTGCCGCTTACCGGATACCTGT
CCGCCTTTCTCCCTTCGGGAAGCGTGGCGCTTTCTCATAGCTCACGCTGTAGGTATCTCAGTTCGGTGTA
GGTCGTTCGCTCCAAGCTGGGCTGTGTGCACGAACCCCCCGTTCAGCCCGACCGCTGCGCCTTATCCGGT
AACTATCGTCTTGAGTCCAACCCGGTAAGACACGACTTATCGCCACTGGCAGCAGCCACTGGTAACAGGA
TTAGCAGAGCGAGGTATGTAGGCGGTGCTACAGAGTTCTTGAAGTGGTGGCCTAACTACGGCTACACTAG
AAGAACAGTATTTGGTATCTGCGCTCTGCTGAAGCCAGTTACCTTCGGAAAAAGAGTTGGTAGCTCTTGA
TCCGGCAAACAAACCACCGCTGGTAGCGGTGGTTTTTTTGTTTGCAAGCAGCAGATTACGCGCAGAAAAA
AAGGATCTCAAGAAGATCCTTTGATCTTTTCTACGGGGTCTGACGCTCTATTCAACAAAGCCGCCGTCCC
GTCAAGTCAGCGTAAATGGGTAGGGGGCTTCAAATCGTCCTCGTGATACCAATTCGGAGCCTGCTTTTTT
GTACAAACTTGTTGATAATGGCAATTCAAGGATCTTCACCTAGATCCTTTTAAATTAAAAATGAAGTTTT
AAATCAATCTAAAGTATATATGAGTAAACTTGGTCTGACAGTTACCAATGCTTAATCAGTGAGGCACCTA
TCTCAGCGATCTGTCTATTTCGTTCATCCATAGTTGCCTGACTCCCCGTCGTGTAGATAACTACGATACG
GGAGGGCTTACCATCTGGCCCCAGTGCTGCAATGATACCGCGAGAGCCACGCTCACCGGCTCCAGATTTA
TCAGCAATAAACCAGCCAGCCGGAAGGGCCGAGCGCAGAAGTGGTCCTGCAACTTTATCCGCCTCCATCC
AGTCTATTAATTGTTGCCGGGAAGCTAGAGTAAGTAGTTCGCCAGTTAATAGTTTGCGCAACGTTGTTGC
CATTGCTACAGGCATCGTGGTGTCACGCTCGTCGTTTGGTATGGCTTCATTCAGCTCCGGTTCCCAACGA
TCAAGGCGAGTTACATGATCCCCCATGTTGTGCAAAAAAGCGGTTAGCTCCTTCGGTCCTCCGATCGTTG
TCAGAAGTAAGTTGGCCGCAGTGTTATCACTCATGGTTATGGCAGCACTGCATAATTCTCTTACTGTCAT
GCCATCCGTAAGATGCTTTTCTGTGACTGGTGAGTACTCAACCAAGTCATTCTGAGAATAGTGTATGCGG
CGACCGAGTTGCTCTTGCCCGGCGTCAATACGGGATAATACCGCGCCACATAGCAGAACTTTAAAAGTGC
TCATCATTGGAAAACGTTCTTCGGGGCGAAAACTCTCAAGGATCTTACCGCTGTTGAGATCCAGTTCGAT
GTAACCCACTCGTGCACCCAACTGATCTTCAGCATCTTTTACTTTCACCAGCGTTTCTGGGTGAGCAAAA
ACAGGAAGGCAAAATGCCGCAAAAAAGGGAATAAGGGCGACACGGAAATGTTGAATACTCATACTCTTCC
TTTTTCAATATTATTGAAGCATTTATCAGGGTTATTGTCTCATGAGCGGATACATATTTGAATGTATTTA
GAAAAATAAACAAATAGGGGTTCCGCGCACATTTCCCCGAAAAGTGCCAGATACCTGAAACAAAACCCAT
CGTACGGCCAAGGAAGTCTCCAATAACTGTGATCCACCACAAGCGCCAGGGTTTTCCCAGTCACGACGTT
